Addgene plasmid #120323: pMOD3-Lux-nat
Purpose: Bacterial luminescence promoter trap
Depositing lab: James Kirby. Depositing organization: Beth Israel Deaconess Medical Center. Publication: Promotion and Rescue of Intracellular Brucella neotomae Replication during Coinfection with Legionella pneumophila. Kang YS, Kirby JE. Infect Immun. 2017 Apr 21;85(5). pii: e00991-16. doi: 10.1128/IAI.00991-16. Print 2017 May. PubMed 28264909.
Backbone
  Vector backbone: pMOD3
  Backbone manufacturer: Epicentre
  Vector type: Bacterial Expression
  Selectable markers: Nourseothricin
Growth in bacteria
  Bacterial resistance: Ampicillin, 100 μg/mL
  Growth temperature: 37°C
  Growth strain: NEB 5-alpha
  Copy number: High Copy
Gene/Insert
  Gene/Insert name: Lux operon
  Promoter: (None)
  Cloning method: Gibson Cloning
Terms and licenses: Academic/Nonprofit Terms; Industry Terms: Not Available to Industry
How to cite: pMOD3-Lux-nat was a gift from James Kirby (Addgene plasmid # 120323 ; http://n2t.net/addgene:120323 ; RRID:Addgene_120323)
