[The description below was written by a language model from this plasmid's Addgene catalogue record and pLannotate feature annotations shown in this document.]
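Description:
pMOD3-Lux-nat is a 9.6 kb bacterial transposon-construction plasmid built on the pMOD3 backbone and designed as a luminescence promoter trap. It is maintained in standard E. coli cloning strains at high copy through a ColE1/pUC-type origin and selected with ampicillin via the bla gene and its native promoter. Both of these elements lie outside the transposable segment. Short fragments of lacZα, lacI, rop and the pBR322 bom region are annotated in the backbone and appear to be cloning remnants rather than functional parts.

The payload sits between two 19 bp hyperactive Tn5 mosaic ends, which are the recognition sites for Tn5 transposase and define the DNA that is mobilised into a target genome. Immediately inside one mosaic end is the Photorhabdus luminescens lux operon in the order luxC, luxD, luxA, luxB, luxE. It encodes both the luciferase subunits and the enzymes that synthesise the aldehyde substrate, so light is produced without added substrate. The record lists no promoter for the operon, which is the basis of the trap: luminescence arises only when the transposon inserts downstream of an active host promoter in the correct orientation.

Downstream of lux, on the opposite strand, is a streptothricin acetyltransferase gene (sta, from Streptomyces lavendulae) conferring nourseothricin resistance for selecting insertion mutants. A fragment of the R6K γ origin is also present; when intact, this origin is pi-dependent and is commonly used to rescue insertion sites. The associated publication concerns intracellular replication of Brucella neotomae, suggesting use in generating luminescent reporter strains, though the record does not detail this application.
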