Features (pLannotate 1.2.2; 20 found; start..end, strand, type, name):
    137..236     +  misc_feature   bom (fragment): basis of mobility region from pBR322
    242..311     -  CDS            lacZα (fragment): LacZα fragment of β-galactosidase; lacZ fragment
    309..327     +  misc_feature   Tn5 ME: hyperactive mosaic end for Tn5 transposase recognition (Reznikoff et al., 2004)
    397..1839    +  CDS            LuxC: LuxC fatty acid reductase; luxC; from the Photorhabdus luminescens bioluminescence operon
   1852..2775    +  CDS            LuxD: LuxD acyltransferase; luxD; from the Photorhabdus luminescens bioluminescence operon
   2824..3906    +  CDS            LuxA: LuxA luciferase subunit; luxA; from the Photorhabdus luminescens bioluminescence operon
   3921..4904    +  CDS            LuxB: LuxB luciferase subunit; luxB; from the Photorhabdus luminescens bioluminescence operon
   5083..6195    +  CDS            LuxE: LuxE; luxE; from the Photorhabdus luminescens bioluminescence operon
   6197..6217    +  misc_feature   MCS (fragment): pUC18/19 multiple cloning site
   6236..6262    +  misc_feature   MCS (fragment): pUC18/19 multiple cloning site
   6301..6864    -  CDS            sta: STA_STRLA - Experimental evidence at protein level: Swiss-Prot protein existence level 1. Involved in resistance to streptothricin, a broad-spectrum antibiotic produced by streptomycetes. Detoxifies streptothricin via acetylation of the beta amino group of the first beta-lysyl moiety of streptothricin. From Streptomyces lavendulae.
   7056..7202    +  CDS            TRA2_ECOLX (fragment): Protein predicted: Swiss-Prot protein existence level 4. Required for transposition of transposon Tn903. From Escherichia coli.
   7198..7223    +  misc_feature   bom (fragment): basis of mobility region from pBR322
   7236..7503    -  rep_origin     R6K γ ori (fragment): γ replication origin from E. coli plasmid R6K; requires the R6K initiator protein pi for replication
   7542..7560    -  misc_feature   Tn5 ME: hyperactive mosaic end for Tn5 transposase recognition (Reznikoff et al., 2004)
   7566..7614    -  CDS            lacI (fragment): lac repressor; lacI; The lac repressor binds to the lac operator to inhibit transcription in E. coli. This inhibition can be relieved by adding lactose or isopropyl-β-D-thiogalactopyranoside (IPTG).
   7797..8385    -  rep_origin     ori: high-copy-number ColE1/pMB1/pBR322/pUC origin of replication
   8556..9416    -  CDS            AmpR: β-lactamase; bla; confers resistance to ampicillin, carbenicillin, and related antibiotics
   9417..9521    -  promoter       AmpR promoter: bla
   9616..35      +  CDS            rop (fragment) (across the origin): Rop protein, which maintains plasmids at low copy number; rop
>Addgene plasmid #120323 | pMOD3-Lux-nat | addgene full sequence | sequence record 232206 | Addgene NGS Result
TCGCGCGTTTCGGTGATGACGGTGAAAACCTCTGACACATGCAGCTCCCGGAGACGGTCACAGCTTGTCT
GTAAGCGGATGCCGGGAGCAGACAAGCCCGTCAGGGCGCGTCAGCGGGTGTTGGCGGGTGTCGGGGCTGG
CTTAACTATGCGGCATCAGAGCAGATTGTACTGAGAGTGCACCATATGCGGTGTGAAATACCGCACAGAT
GCGTAAGGAGAAAATACCGCATCAGGCGCCATTCGCCATTCAGGCTGCGCAACTGTTGGGAAGGGCGATC
GGTGCGGGCCTCTTCGCTATTACGACAGCTGTCTCTTATACACATCTCAACCATCATCGATGAATTTTCT
CGGGTGTTCTCGCATATTGGCTCGAATTCAGGCTTGGAGGATACGTATGACTAAAAAAATTTCATTCATT
ATTAACGGCCAGGTTGAAATCTTTCCCGAAGGTGATGATTTAGTGCAATCCATTAATTTTGGTGATAATA
GTGTTTACCTGCCAATATTGAATGACTCTCATGTAAAAAACATTATTGATTGTAATGGAAATAACGAATT
ACGGTTGCATAACATTGTCAATTTTCTCTATACGGTAGGGCAAAGATGGAAAAATGAAGAATACTCAAGA
CGCAGGACATACATTCGTGACTTAAAAAAATATATGGGATATTCAGAAGAAATGGCTAAGCTAGAGGCCA
ATTGGATATCTATGATTTTATGTTCTAAAGGCGGCCTTTATGATGTTGTAGAAAATGAACTTGGTTCTCG
CCATATCATGGATGAATGGCTACCTCAGGATGAAAGTTATGTTCGGGCTTTTCCGAAAGGTAAATCTGTA
CATCTGTTGGCAGGTAATGTTCCATTATCTGGGATCATGTCTATATTACGCGCAATTTTAACTAAGAATC
AGTGTATTATAAAAACATCGTCAACCGATCCTTTTACCGCTAATGCATTAGCGTTAAGTTTTATTGATGT
AGACCCTAATCATCCGATAACGCGCTCTTTATCTGTTATATATTGGCCCCACCAAGGTGATACATCACTC
GCAAAAGAAATTATGCAACATGCGGATGTTATTGTCGCTTGGGGAGGGCCAGATGCGATTAATTGGGCGG
TAGAGCATGCGCCATCTTATGCTGATGTGATTAAATTTGGTTCTAAAAAGAGTCTTTGCATTATCGATAA
TCCTGTTGATTTGACGTCCGCAGCGACAGGTGCGGCTCATGATGTTTGTTTTTACGATCAGCGAGCTTGT
TTTTCTGCCCAAAACATATATTACATGGGAAATCATTATGAGGAATTTAAGTTAGCGTTGATAGAAAAAC
TTAATCTATATGCGCATATATTACCGAATGCCAAAAAAGATTTTGATGAAAAGGCGGCCTATTCTTTAGT
TCAAAAAGAAAGCTTGTTTGCTGGATTAAAAGTAGAGGTGGATATTCATCAACGTTGGATGATTATTGAG
TCAAATGCAGGTGTGGAATTTAATCAACCACTTGGCAGATGTGTGTACCTTCATCACGTCGATAATATTG
AGCAAATATTGCCTTATGTTCAAAAAAATAAGACGCAAACCATATCTATTTTTCCTTGGGAGTCATCATT
TAAATATCGAGATGCGTTAGCATTAAAAGGTGCGGAAAGGATTGTAGAAGCAGGAATGAATAACATATTT
CGAGTTGGTGGATCTCATGACGGAATGAGACCGTTGCAACGATTAGTGACATATATTTCTCATGAAAGGC
CATCTAACTATACGGCTAAGGATGTTGCGGTTGAAATAGAACAGACTCGATTCCTGGAAGAAGATAAGTT
CCTTGTATTTGTCCCATAATAGGTAAAAAGTATGGAAAATGAATCAAAATATAAAACCATCGACCACGTT
ATTTGTGTTGAAGGAAATAAAAAAATTCATGTTTGGGAAACGCTGCCAGAAGAAAACAGCCCAAAGAGAA
AGAATGCCATTATTATTGCGTCTGGTTTTGCCCGCAGGATGGATCATTTTGCTGGTCTGGCGGAATATTT
ATCGCGGAATGGATTTCATGTGATCCGCTATGATTCGCTTCACCACGTTGGATTGAGTTCAGGGACAATT
GATGAATTTACAATGTCTATAGGAAAGCAGAGCTTGTTAGCAGTGGTTGATTGGTTAACTACACGAAAAA
TAAATAACTTCGGTATGTTGGCTTCAAGCTTATCTGCGCGGATAGCTTATGCAAGCCTATCTGAAATCAA
TGCTTCGTTTTTAATCACCGCAGTCGGTGTTGTTAACTTAAGATATTCTCTTGAAAGAGCTTTAGGGTTT
GATTATCTCAGTCTACCCATTAATGAATTGCCGAATAATCTAGATTTTGAAGGCCATAAATTGGGTGCTG
AAGTCTTTGCGAGAGATTGTCTTGATTTTGGTTGGGAAGATTTAGCTTCTACAATTAATAACATGATGTA
TCTTGATATACCGTTTATTGCTTTTACTGCAAATAACGATAATTGGGTCAAGCAAGATGAAGTTATCACA
TTGTTATCAAATATTCGTAGTAATCGATGCAAGATATATTCTTTGTTAGGAAGTTCGCATGACTTGAGTG
AAAATTTAGTGGTCCTGCGCAATTTTTATCAATCGGTTACGAAAGCCGCTATCGCGATGGATAATGATCA
TCTGGATATTGATGTTGATATTACTGAACCGTCATTTGAACATTTAACTATTGCGACAGTCAATGAACGC
CGAATGAGAATTGAGATTGAAAATCAAGCAATTTCTCTGTCTTAAAATCTATTGAGATATTCTATCACTC
AAATAGCAATATAAGGACTCTCTATGAAATTTGGAAACTTTTTGCTTACATACCAACCTCCCCAATTTTC
TCAAACAGAGGTAATGAAACGTTTGGTTAAATTAGGTCGCATCTCTGAGGAGTGTGGTTTTGATACCGTA
TGGTTACTGGAGCATCATTTCACGGAGTTTGGTTTGCTTGGTAACCCTTATGTCGCTGCTGCATATTTAC
TTGGCGCGACTAAAAAATTGAATGTAGGAACTGCCGCTATTGTTCTTCCCACAGCCCATCCAGTACGCCA
ACTTGAAGATGTGAATTTATTGGATCAAATGTCAAAAGGACGATTTCGGTTTGGTATTTGCCGAGGGCTT
TACAACAAGGACTTTCGCGTATTCGGCACAGATATGAATAACAGTCGCGCCTTAGCGGAATGCTGGTACG
GGCTGATAAAGAATGGCATGACAGAGGGATATATGGAAGCTGATAATGAACATATCAAGTTCCATAAGGT
AAAAGTAAACCCCGCGGCGTATAGCAGAGGTGGCGCACCGGTTTATGTGGTGGCTGAATCAGCTTCGACG
ACTGAGTGGGCTGCTCAATTTGGCCTACCGATGATATTAAGTTGGATTATAAATACTAACGAAAAGAAAG
CACAACTTGAGCTTTATAATGAAGTGGCTCAAGAATATGGGCACGATATTCATAATATCGACCATTGCTT
ATCATATATAACATCTGTAGATCATGACTCAATTAAAGCGAAAGAGATTTGCCGGAAATTTCTGGGGCAT
TGGTATGATTCTTATGTGAATGCTACGACTATTTTTGATGATTCAGACCAAACAAGAGGTTATGATTTCA
ATAAAGGGCAGTGGCGTGACTTTGTATTAAAAGGACATAAAGATACTAATCGCCGTATTGATTACAGTTA
CGAAATCAATCCCGTGGGAACGCCGCAGGAATGTATTGACATAATTCAAAAAGACATTGATGCTACAGGA
ATATCAAATATTTGTTGTGGATTTGAAGCTAATGGAACAGTAGACGAAATTATTGCTTCCATGAAGCTCT
TCCAGTCTGATGTCATGCCATTTCTTAAAGAAAAACAACGTTCGCTATTATATTAGCTAAGGAGAAAGAA
ATGAAATTTGGATTGTTCTTCCTTAACTTCATCAATTCAACAACTGTTCAAGAACAAAGTATAGTTCGCA
TGCAGGAAATAACGGAGTATGTTGATAAGTTGAATTTTGAACAGATTTTAGTGTATGAAAATCATTTTTC
AGATAATGGTGTTGTCGGCGCTCCTCTGACTGTTTCTGGTTTTCTGCTCGGTTTAACAGAGAAAATTAAA
ATTGGTTCATTAAATCACATCATTACAACTCATCATCCTGTCCGCATAGCGGAGGAAGCTTGCTTATTGG
ATCAGTTAAGTGAAGGGAGATTTATTTTAGGGTTTAGTGATTGCGAAAAAAAAGATGAAATGCATTTTTT
TAATCGCCCGGTTGAATATCAACAGCAACTATTTGAAGAGTGTTATGAAATCATTAACGATGCTTTAACA
ACAGGCTATTGTAATCCAGATAACGATTTTTATAGCTTCCCTAAAATATCTGTAAATCCCCATGCTTATA
CGCCAGGCGGACCTCGGAAATATGTAACAGCAACCAGTCATCATATTGTTGAGTGGGCGGCCAAAAAAGG
TATTCCTCTCATCTTTAAGTGGGATGATTCTAATGATGTTAGATATGAATATGCTGAAAGATATAAAGCC
GTTGCGGATAAATATGACGTTGACCTATCAGAGATAGACCATCAGTTAATGATATTAGTTAACTATAACG
AAGATAGTAATAAAGCTAAACAAGAGACGCGTGCATTTATTAGTGATTATGTTCTTGAAATGCACCCTAA
TGAAAATTTCGAAAATAAACTTGAAGAAATAATTGCAGAAAACGCTGTCGGAAATTATACGGAGTGTATA
ACTGCGGCTAAGTTGGCAATTGAAAAGTGTGGTGCGAAAAGTGTATTGCTGTCCTTTGAACCAATGAATG
ATTTGATGAGCCAAAAAAATGTAATCAATATTGTTGATGATAATATTAAGAAGTACCACATGGAATATAC
CTAATAGATTTCGAGTTGCAGCGAGGCGGCAAGTGAACGAATCCCCAGGAGCATAGATAACTATGTGACT
GGGGTGAGTGAAAGCAGCCAACAAAGCAGCAGCTTGAAAGATGAAGGGTATAAAAGAGTATGACAGCAGT
GCTGCCATACTTTCTAATATTATCTTGAGGAGTAAAACAGGTATGACTTCATATGTTGATAAACAAGAAA
TTACAGCAAGCTCAGAAATTGATGATTTGATTTTTTCGAGCGATCCATTAGTGTGGTCTTACGACGAGCA
GGAAAAAATCAGAAAGAAACTTGTGCTTGATGCATTTCGTAATCATTATAAACATTGTCGAGAATATCGT
CACTACTGTCAGGCACACAAAGTAGATGACAATATTACGGAAATTGATGACATACCTGTATTCCCAACAT
CGGTTTTTAAGTTTACTCGCTTATTAACTTCTCAGGAAAACGAGATTGAAAGTTGGTTTACCAGTAGCGG
CACGAATGGTTTAAAAAGTCAGGTGGCGCGTGACAGATTAAGTATTGAGAGACTCTTAGGCTCTGTGAGT
TATGGCATGAAATATGTTGGTAGTTGGTTTGATCATCAAATAGAATTAGTCAATTTGGGACCAGATAGAT
TTAATGCTCATAATATTTGGTTTAAATATGTTATGAGTTTGGTGGAATTGTTATATCCTACGACATTTAC
CGTAACAGAAGAACGAATAGATTTTGTTAAAACATTGAATAGTCTTGAACGAATAAAAAATCAAGGGAAA
GATCTTTGTCTTATTGGTTCGCCATACTTTATTTATTTACTCTGCCATTATATGAAAGATAAAAAAATCT
CATTTTCTGGAGATAAAAGCCTTTATATCATAACCGGAGGCGGCTGGAAAAGTTACGAAAAAGAATCTCT
GAAACGTGATGATTTCAATCATCTTTTATTTGATACTTTCAATCTCAGTGATATTAGTCAGATCCGAGAT
ATATTTAATCAAGTTGAACTCAACACTTGTTTCTTTGAGGATGAAATGCAGCGTAAACATGTTCCGCCGT
GGGTATATGCGCGAGCGCTTGATCCTGAAACGTTGAAACCTGTACCTGATGGAACGCCGGGGTTGATGAG
TTATATGGATGCGTCAGCAACCAGTTATCCAGCATTTATTGTTACCGATGATGTCGGGATAATTAGCAGA
GAATATGGTAAGTATCCCGGCGTGCTCGTTGAAATTTTACGTCGCGTCAATACGAGGACGCAGAAAGGGT
GTGCTTTAAGCTTAACCGAAGCGTTTGATAGTTGATGACCTGCAGGCATGCAAGCTTGCGGCCGCCACCG
CGGTGGAGCTCGGTACCCGGGGATCCTCTAGACTCTGCCAGTGTTACAACCAATTAACCAATTCTGATTA
CGGGCAGGGCATGCTCATGTAGAGCGCCTGTTCGCCATCGCTGGCCGTGCCGTCGTACAGGGCGGTGTCC
AGGCCGCAGAGGGTGAACCCCATACGACGATACGCGTGGATCGCCGGTGCGTTGACGTTGGTGACTTCCA
GCCAGAGGTGACCTGCACCACGTTCACGGGCAAATTCCGTTGCTAAACCCATCAATGCACGACCGACACC
GTGACCACGGTGTTCTGGTGCGACTTCGATGTCTTCGACGGTCAGACGGCGGTTCCAGCCGCTATAGCTG
ACGACCACGAAGCCTGCCAGGTCGCCATCGTCACCATACGCGACGAACGTCCGGGAGTCCGGATCACCGT
CTTCACCATCGTCCGATTCGTCATCGCTTTCGTCGTCCGGAAACACCTTGGTCAGGGGCGGGTCAACCGG
CACCTCCCGCAGGGTGAAGCCGTCACCGGTTGCGGTGACACGGAAGACGGTGTCGGTGGTGAAGGACCCA
TCCAGTGCTTCGATGGCTTCGGCGTCACCCGGGACAGAGGTGCGATACCGATAAGCCGTGTCATCAAGGG
TCGTACCCATTACTGTCCTCCGTATTACTGTTTATGTAAGCAGACAGTTTTATTGTTCATGATGATATAT
TTTTATCTTGTGCAATGTAACATCAGAGATTTTGAGACACAACGTGGCTTTGTTGAATAAATCGAACTTT
TGCTGAGTTGAAGGATCAGATCACGCATCTTCCCGACAACGCAGACCGTTCCGTGGCAAAGCAAAAGTTC
AAAATCACCAACTGGTCCACCTACAACAAAGCTCTCATCAACCGTGGCTCCCTCACTTTCTGGCTGGATG
ATGGGGCGATTCAGGCCTGGTATGAGTCAGCAACACCTTCTTCACGAGGCAGACCTCAGCGCTAGCGGAG
TGTATACTGGCTTCTGCAGGCATGCAAGCTTTAAAAGCCTTATATATTCTTTTTTTTCTTATAAAACTTA
AAACCTTAGAGGCTATTTAAGTTGCTGATTTATATTAATTTTATTGTTCAAACATGAGAGCTTAGTACGT
GAAACATGAGAGCTTAGTACGTTAGCCATGAGAGCTTAGTACGTTAGCCATGAGGGTTTAGTTCGTTAAA
CATGAGAGCTTAGTACGTTAAACATGAGAGCTTAGTACGTGAAACATGAGAGCTTAGTACGTACTATCAA
CAGGTTGAACTGCCAACGACTACGCACTAGCCAACAAGAGCTTCAGGGTTGAGATGTGTATAAGAGACAG
CTGTCTTAATGAATCGGCCAACGCGCGGGGAGAGGCGGTTTGCGTATTGGGCGCTCTTCCGCTTCCTCGC
TCACTGACTCGCTGCGCTCGGTCGTTCGGCTGCGGCGAGCGGTATCAGCTCACTCAAAGGCGGTAATACG
GTTATCCACAGAATCAGGGGATAACGCAGGAAAGAACATGTGAGCAAAAGGCCAGCAAAAGGCCAGGAAC
CGTAAAAAGGCCGCGTTGCTGGCGTTTTTCCATAGGCTCCGCCCCCCTGACGAGCATCACAAAAATCGAC
GCTCAAGTCAGAGGTGGCGAAACCCGACAGGACTATAAAGATACCAGGCGTTTCCCCCTGGAAGCTCCCT
CGTGCGCTCTCCTGTTCCGACCCTGCCGCTTACCGGATACCTGTCCGCCTTTCTCCCTTCGGGAAGCGTG
GCGCTTTCTCATAGCTCACGCTGTAGGTATCTCAGTTCGGTGTAGGTCGTTCGCTCCAAGCTGGGCTGTG
TGCACGAACCCCCCGTTCAGCCCGACCGCTGCGCCTTATCCGGTAACTATCGTCTTGAGTCCAACCCGGT
AAGACACGACTTATCGCCACTGGCAGCAGCCACTGGTAACAGGATTAGCAGAGCGAGGTATGTAGGCGGT
GCTACAGAGTTCTTGAAGTGGTGGCCTAACTACGGCTACACTAGAAGAACAGTATTTGGTATCTGCGCTC
TGCTGAAGCCAGTTACCTTCGGAAAAAGAGTTGGTAGCTCTTGATCCGGCAAACAAACCACCGCTGGTAG
CGGTGGTTTTTTTGTTTGCAAGCAGCAGATTACGCGCAGAAAAAAAGGATCTCAAGAAGATCCTTTGATC
TTTTCTACGGGGTCTGACGCTCAGTGGAACGAAAACTCACGTTAAGGGATTTTGGTCATGAGATTATCAA
AAAGGATCTTCACCTAGATCCTTTTAAATTAAAAATGAAGTTTTAAATCAATCTAAAGTATATATGAGTA
AACTTGGTCTGACAGTTACCAATGCTTAATCAGTGAGGCACCTATCTCAGCGATCTGTCTATTTCGTTCA
TCCATAGTTGCCTGACTCCCCGTCGTGTAGATAACTACGATACGGGAGGGCTTACCATCTGGCCCCAGTG
CTGCAATGATACCGCGAGACCCACGCTCACCGGCTCCAGATTTATCAGCAATAAACCAGCCAGCCGGAAG
GGCCGAGCGCAGAAGTGGTCCTGCAACTTTATCCGCCTCCATCCAGTCTATTAATTGTTGCCGGGAAGCT
AGAGTAAGTAGTTCGCCAGTTAATAGTTTGCGCAACGTTGTTGCCATTGCTACAGGCATCGTGGTGTCAC
GCTCGTCGTTTGGTATGGCTTCATTCAGCTCCGGTTCCCAACGATCAAGGCGAGTTACATGATCCCCCAT
GTTGTGCAAAAAAGCGGTTAGCTCCTTCGGTCCTCCGATCGTTGTCAGAAGTAAGTTGGCCGCAGTGTTA
TCACTCATGGTTATGGCAGCACTGCATAATTCTCTTACTGTCATGCCATCCGTAAGATGCTTTTCTGTGA
CTGGTGAGTACTCAACCAAGTCATTCTGAGAATAGTGTATGCGGCGACCGAGTTGCTCTTGCCCGGCGTC
AATACGGGATAATACCGCGCCACATAGCAGAACTTTAAAAGTGCTCATCATTGGAAAACGTTCTTCGGGG
CGAAAACTCTCAAGGATCTTACCGCTGTTGAGATCCAGTTCGATGTAACCCACTCGTGCACCCAACTGAT
CTTCAGCATCTTTTACTTTCACCAGCGTTTCTGGGTGAGCAAAAACAGGAAGGCAAAATGCCGCAAAAAA
GGGAATAAGGGCGACACGGAAATGTTGAATACTCATACTCTTCCTTTTTCAATATTATTGAAGCATTTAT
CAGGGTTATTGTCTCATGAGCGGATACATATTTGAATGTATTTAGAAAAATAAACAAATAGGGGTTCCGC
GCACATTTCCCCGAAAAGTGCCACCTGACGTCTAAGAAACCATTATTATCATGACATTAACCTATAAAAA
TAGGCGTATCACGAGGCCCTTTCGTC
